>Addgene plasmid #144242 | TFORF2806 | addgene full sequence | sequence record 404119 | Addgene NGS Result
TTAATGTAGTCTTATGCAATACTCTTGTAGTCTTGCAACATGGTAACGATGAGTTAGCAACATGCCTTAC
AAGGAGAGAAAAAGCACCGTGCATGCCGATTGGTGGAAGTAAGGTGGTACGATCGTGCCTTATTAGGAAG
GCAACAGACGGGTCTGACATGGATTGGACGAACCACTGAATTGCCGCATTGCAGAGATATTGTATTTAAG
TGCCTAGCTCGATACATAAACGGGTCTCTCTGGTTAGACCAGATCTGAGCCTGGGAGCTCTCTGGCTAAC
TAGGGAACCCACTGCTTAAGCCTCAATAAAGCTTGCCTTGAGTGCTTCAAGTAGTGTGTGCCCGTCTGTT
GTGTGACTCTGGTAACTAGAGATCCCTCAGACCCTTTTAGTCAGTGTGGAAAATCTCTAGCAGTGGCGCC
CGAACAGGGACTTGAAAGCGAAAGGGAAACCAGAGGAGCTCTCTCGACGCAGGACTCGGCTTGCTGAAGC
GCGCACGGCAAGAGGCGAGGGGCGGCGACTGGTGAGTACGCCAAAAATTTTGACTAGCGGAGGCTAGAAG
GAGAGAGATGGGTGCGAGAGCGTCAGTATTAAGCGGGGGAGAATTAGATCGCGATGGGAAAAAATTCGGT
TAAGGCCAGGGGGAAAGAAAAAATATAAATTAAAACATATAGTATGGGCAAGCAGGGAGCTAGAACGATT
CGCAGTTAATCCTGGCCTGTTAGAAACATCAGAAGGCTGTAGACAAATACTGGGACAGCTACAACCATCC
CTTCAGACAGGATCAGAAGAACTTAGATCATTATATAATACAGTAGCAACCCTCTATTGTGTGCATCAAA
GGATAGAGATAAAAGACACCAAGGAAGCTTTAGACAAGATAGAGGAAGAGCAAAACAAAAGTAAGACCAC
CGCACAGCAAGCGGCCGCTGATCTTCAGACCTGGAGGAGGAGATATGAGGGACAATTGGAGAAGTGAATT
ATATAAATATAAAGTAGTAAAAATTGAACCATTAGGAGTAGCACCCACCAAGGCAAAGAGAAGAGTGGTG
CAGAGAGAAAAAAGAGCAGTGGGAATAGGAGCTTTGTTCCTTGGGTTCTTGGGAGCAGCAGGAAGCACTA
TGGGCGCAGCGTCAATGACGCTGACGGTACAGGCCAGACAATTATTGTCTGGTATAGTGCAGCAGCAGAA
CAATTTGCTGAGGGCTATTGAGGCGCAACAGCATCTGTTGCAACTCACAGTCTGGGGCATCAAGCAGCTC
CAGGCAAGAATCCTGGCTGTGGAAAGATACCTAAAGGATCAACAGCTCCTGGGGATTTGGGGTTGCTCTG
GAAAACTCATTTGCACCACTGCTGTGCCTTGGAATGCTAGTTGGAGTAATAAATCTCTGGAACAGATTTG
GAATCACACGACCTGGATGGAGTGGGACAGAGAAATTAACAATTACACAAGCTTAATACACTCCTTAATT
GAAGAATCGCAAAACCAGCAAGAAAAGAATGAACAAGAATTATTGGAATTAGATAAATGGGCAAGTTTGT
GGAATTGGTTTAACATAACAAATTGGCTGTGGTATATAAAATTATTCATAATGATAGTAGGAGGCTTGGT
AGGTTTAAGAATAGTTTTTGCTGTACTTTCTATAGTGAATAGAGTTAGGCAGGGATATTCACCATTATCG
TTTCAGACCCACCTCCCAACCCCGAGGGGACCCATGCATTGCATCTCAATTAGTCAGCAACCAGGTGTGG
AAAGTCCCCAGGCTCCCCAGCAGGCAGAAGTATGCAAAGCATGCGTCTCAATTAGTCAGCAACCATAGTC
CCGCCCCTAACTCCGCCCATCCCGCCCCTAACTCCGCCCAGTTCCGCCCATTCTCCGCCCCATGGCTGAC
TAATTTTTTTTATTTATGCAGAGGCCGAGGCCGCCTCGGCCTCTGAGCTATTCCAGAAGTAGTGAGGAGG
CTTTTTTGGAGGCCTAGGCTTTTGCAAAAAGCTTTCTAGAGGTACCACCGGAGCTTACCATGACCGAGTA
CAAGCCCACGGTGCGCCTCGCCACCCGCGACGACGTCCCCAGGGCCGTACGCACCCTCGCCGCCGCGTTC
GCCGACTACCCCGCCACGCGCCACACCGTCGATCCGGACCGCCACATCGAGCGGGTCACCGAGCTGCAAG
AACTCTTCCTCACGCGCGTCGGGCTCGACATCGGCAAGGTGTGGGTCGCGGACGACGGCGCCGCCGTGGC
GGTCTGGACCACGCCGGAGAGCGTCGAAGCGGGGGCGGTGTTCGCCGAGATCGGCCCGCGCATGGCCGAG
TTGAGCGGTTCCCGGCTGGCCGCGCAGCAACAGATGGAAGGCCTCCTGGCGCCGCACCGGCCCAAGGAGC
CCGCGTGGTTCCTGGCCACCGTCGGCGTCTCGCCCGACCACCAGGGCAAGGGTCTGGGCAGCGCCGTCGT
GCTCCCCGGAGTGGAGGCGGCCGAGCGCGCCGGGGTGCCCGCCTTCCTGGAGACCTCCGCGCCCCGCAAC
CTCCCCTTCTACGAGCGGCTCGGCTTCACCGTCACCGCCGACGTCGAGGTGCCCGAAGGACCGCGCACCT
GGTGCATGACCCGCAAGCCCGGTGCCAGTTAACGAATTCTAGATCTTGAGACAAATGGCAGTATTCATCC
ACAATTTTAAAAGAAAAGGGGGGATTGGGGGGTACAGTGCAGGGGAAAGAATAGTAGACATAATAGCAAC
AGACATACAAACTAAAGAATTACAAAAACAAATTACAAAAATTCAAAATTTTCGGGTTTATTACAGGGAC
AGCAGAGATCCACTTTGGCGCCGGCTCGAGGCCTGCAGGTGCAAAGATGGATAAAGTTTTAAACAGAGAG
GAATCTTTGCAGCTAATGGACCTTCTAGGTCTTGAAAGGAGTGGGAATTGGCTCCGGTGCCCGTCAGTGG
GCAGAGCGCACATCGCCCACAGTCCCCGAGAAGTTGGGGGGAGGGGTCGGCAATTGAACCGGTGCCTAGA
GAAGGTGGCGCGGGGTAAACTGGGAAAGTGATGTCGTGTACTGGCTCCGCCTTTTTCCCGAGGGTGGGGG
AGAACCGTATATAAGTGCAGTAGTCGCCGTGAACGTTCTTTTTCGCAACGGGTTTGCCGCCAGAACACAG
GTAAGTGCCGTGTGTGGTTCCCGCGGGCCTGGCCTCTTTACGGGTTATGGCCCTTGCGTGCCTTGAATTA
CTTCCACCTGGCTGCAGTACGTGATTCTTGATCCCGAGCTTCGGGTTGGAAGTGGGTGGGAGAGTTCGAG
GCCTTGCGCTTAAGGAGCCCCTTCGCCTCGTGCTTGAGTTGAGGCCTGGCCTGGGCGCTGGGGCCGCCGC
GTGCGAATCTGGTGGCACCTTCGCGCCTGTCTCGCTGCTTTCGATAAGTCTCTAGCCATTTAAAATTTTT
GATGACCTGCTGCGACGCTTTTTTTCTGGCAAGATAGTCTTGTAAATGCGGGCCAAGATCTGCACACTGG
TATTTCGGTTTTTGGGGCCGCGGGCGGCGACGGGGCCCGTGCGTCCCAGCGCACATGTTCGGCGAGGCGG
GGCCTGCGAGCGCGGCCACCGAGAATCGGACGGGGGTAGTCTCAAGCTGGCCGGCCTGCTCTGGTGCCTG
GCCTCGCGCCGCCGTGTATCGCCCCGCCCTGGGCGGCAAGGCTGGCCCGGTCGGCACCAGTTGCGTGAGC
GGAAAGATGGCCGCTTCCCGGCCCTGCTGCAGGGAGCTCAAAATGGAGGACGCGGCGCTCGGGAGAGCGG
GCGGGTGAGTCACCCACACAAAGGAAAAGGGCCTTTCCGTCCTCAGCCGTCGCTTCATGTGACTCCACGG
AGTACCGGGCGCCGTCCAGGCACCTCGATTAGTTCTCGAGCTTTTGGAGTACGTCGTCTTTAGGTTGGGG
GGAGGGGTTTTATGCGATGGAGTTTCCCCACACTGAGTGGGTGGAGACTGAAGTTAGGCCAGCTTGGCAC
TTGATGTAATTCTCCTTGGAATTTGCCCTTTTTGAGTTTGGATCTTGGTTCATTCTCAAGCCTCAGACAG
TGGTTCAAAGTTTTTTTCTTCCATTTCAGGTGTCGTGAGGCTAGCACCGCCACCATGCACCGCGGAGCAC
GGGTTCGAGATGAACGGACGCGCCCTCTGCATCCTCACCAAGGACGACTTCCGGCACCGTGCGCCCAGCT
CAGGTCAGGGAAACGCACAGGCTTTCCTCTAAGCGGGAACCCTGGTGACGTCCTGTATGAGCTGCTCCAG
TACATCAAGACCCAGCGGCGAGCCCTGGTGTGTGGGCCCTTTTTTGGAGGGATCTTCAGGCTGAAGACGC
CCACCCAGCACTCTCCAGTCCCCCCGGAAGAGGTGACTGGCCCCTCTCAGATGGACACCCGAAGGGGCCA
CCTGCTGCAGCCACCAGACCCAGGGCTTACCAGCAACTTCGGCCACCTGGATGACCCTGGCCTGGCAAGG
TGGACCCCTGGCAAGGAGGAGTCCCTCAACTTATGTCACTGTGCAGAGCTCGGCTGCAGGACCCAGGGGG
TCTGTTCCTTCCCCGCGATGCCGCAGGCCCCCATTGACGGCAGGATCGCTGACTGCCGCCTGCTGTGGGA
TTACGTGTATCAGCTGCTCCTTGATACCCGATATGAGCCCTACATCAAGTGGGAAGACAAGGACGCCAAG
ATCTTCCGAGTTGTGGATCCAAATGGGCTCGCCAGACTCTGGGGAAATCACAAGAACCGGGTGAACATGA
CCTACGAGAAGATGTCTCGTGCCCTGCGCCACTATTATAAGCTTAATATCATTAAGAAGGAACCGGGGCA
GAAACTCCTGTTCAGATTTCTAAAGACTCCGGGAAAGATGGTCCAGGACAAGCACAGCCACCTGGAGCCG
CTGGAGAGCCAGGAGCAGGACAGAATAGAGTTCAAGGACAAGAGGCCAGAAATCTCTCCGTAGTAATGAA
CTAGTCCGTAACTTGAAAGTATTTCGATTTCTTGGCTTTATATATCTTGTGGAAAGGACGAATATAACCA
GGTGCGGCGTCGACCACGCGTTAAGTCGACAATCAACCTCTGGATTACAAAATTTGTGAAAGATTGACTG
GTATTCTTAACTATGTTGCTCCTTTTACGCTATGTGGATACGCTGCTTTAATGCCTTTGTATCATGCTAT
TGCTTCCCGTATGGCTTTCATTTTCTCCTCCTTGTATAAATCCTGGTTGCTGTCTCTTTATGAGGAGTTG
TGGCCCGTTGTCAGGCAACGTGGCGTGGTGTGCACTGTGTTTGCTGACGCAACCCCCACTGGTTGGGGCA
TTGCCACCACCTGTCAGCTCCTTTCCGGGACTTTCGCTTTCCCCCTCCCTATTGCCACGGCGGAACTCAT
CGCCGCCTGCCTTGCCCGCTGCTGGACAGGGGCTCGGCTGTTGGGCACTGACAATTCCGTGGTGTTGTCG
GGGAAATCATCGTCCTTTCCTTGGCTGCTCGCCTGTGTTGCCACCTGGATTCTGCGCGGGACGTCCTTCT
GCTACGTCCCTTCGGCCCTCAATCCAGCGGACCTTCCTTCCCGCGGCCTGCTGCCGGCTCTGCGGCCTCT
TCCGCGTCTTCGCCTTCGCCCTCAGACGAGTCGGATCTCCCTTTGGGCCGCCTCCCCGCGTCGACTTTAA
GACCAATGACTTACAAGGCAGCTGTAGATCTTAGCCACTTTTTAAAAGAAAAGGGGGGACTGGAAGGGCT
AATTCACTCCCAACGAAGACAAGATCTGCTTTTTGCTTGTACTGGGTCTCTCTGGTTAGACCAGATCTGA
GCCTGGGAGCTCTCTGGCTAACTAGGGAACCCACTGCTTAAGCCTCAATAAAGCTTGCCTTGAGTGCTTC
AAGTAGTGTGTGCCCGTCTGTTGTGTGACTCTGGTAACTAGAGATCCCTCAGACCCTTTTAGTCAGTGTG
GAAAATCTCTAGCAGTACGTATAGTAGTTCATGTCATCTTATTATTCAGTATTTATAACTTGCAAAGAAA
TGAATATCAGAGAGTGAGAGGAACTTGTTTATTGCAGCTTATAATGGTTACAAATAAAGCAATAGCATCA
CAAATTTCACAAATAAAGCATTTTTTTCACTGCATTCTAGTTGTGGTTTGTCCAAACTCATCAATGTATC
TTATCATGTCTGGCTCTAGCTATCCCGCCCCTAACTCCGCCCATCCCGCCCCTAACTCCGCCCAGTTCCG
CCCATTCTCCGCCCCATGGCTGACTAATTTTTTTTATTTATGCAGAGGCCGAGGCCGCCTCGGCCTCTGA
GCTATTCCAGAAGTAGTGAGGAGGCTTTTTTGGAGGCCTAGGGACGTACCCAATTCGCCCTATAGTGAGT
CGTATTACGCGCGCTCACTGGCCGTCGTTTTACAACGTCGTGACTGGGAAAACCCTGGCGTTACCCAACT
TAATCGCCTTGCAGCACATCCCCCTTTCGCCAGCTGGCGTAATAGCGAAGAGGCCCGCACCGATCGCCCT
TCCCAACAGTTGCGCAGCCTGAATGGCGAATGGG
[124 nt withheld, positions 6545-6668]
C
[91 nt withheld, positions 6670-6760]
A
[49 nt withheld, positions 6762-6810]
CCTTTGACGTTGGAGTCCACGTTCTTT
[37 nt withheld, positions 6838-6874]
ACCCTATCTCGGTCTATTCTTTTGATTTATAAGGGATTTTGCCGATTTCGGCCTATTGGTTAAAAAATGA
GCTGATTTAACAAAAATTTAACGCGAATTTTAACAAAATATTAACGCTTACAATTTAGGTGGCACTTTTC
GGGGAAATGTGCGCGGAACCCCTATTTGTTTATTTTTCTAAATACATTCAAATATGTATCCGCTCATGAG
ACAATAACCCTGATAAATGCTTCAATAATATTGAAAAAGGAAGAGTATGAGTATTCAACATTTCCGTGTC
GCCCTTATTCCCTTTTTTGCGGCATTTTGCCTTCCTGTTTTTGCTCACCCAGAAACGCTGGTGAAAGTAA
AAGATGCTGAAGATCAGTTGGGTGCACGAGTGGGTTACATCGAACTGGATCTCAACAGCGGTAAGATCCT
TGAGAGTTTTCGCCCCGAAGAACGTTTTCCAATGATGAGCACTTTTAAAGTTCTGCTATGTGGCGCGGTA
TTATCCCGTATTGACGCCGGGCAAGAGCAACTCGGTCGCCGCATACACTATTCTCAGAATGACTTGGTTG
AGTACTCACCAGTCACAGAAAAGCATCTTACGGATGGCATGACAGTAAGAGAATTATGCAGTGCTGCCAT
AACCATGAGTGATAACACTGCGGCCAACTTACTTCTGACAACGATCGGAGGACCGAAGGAGCTAACCGCT
TTTTTGCACAACATGGGGGATCATGTAACTCGCCTTGATCGTTGGGAACCGGAGCTGAATGAAGCCATAC
CAAACGACGAGCGTGACACCACGATGCCTGTAGCAATGGCAACAACGTTGCGCAAACTATTAACTGGCGA
ACTACTTACTCTAGCTTCCCGGCAACAATTAATAGACTGGATGGAGGCGGATAAAGTTGCAGGACCACTT
CTGCGCTCGGCCCTTCCGGCTGGCTGGTTTATTGCTGATAAATCTGGAGCCGGTGAGCGTGGGTCTCGCG
GTATCATTGCAGCACTGGGGCCAGATGGTAAGCCCTCCCGTATCGTAGTTATCTACACGACGGGGAGTCA
GGCAACTATGGATGAACGAAATAGACAGATCGCTGAGATAGGTGCCTCACTGATTAAGCATTGGTAACTG
TCAGACCAAGTTTACTCATATATACTTTAGATTGATTTAAAACTTCATTTTTAATTTAAAAGGATCTAGG
TGAAGATCCTTTTTGATAATCTCATGACCAAAATCCCTTAACGTGAGTTTTCGTTCCACTGAGCGTCAGA
CCCCGTAGAAAAGATCAAAGGATCTTCTTGAGATCCTTTTTTTCTGCGCGTAATCTGCTGCTTGCAAACA
AAAAAACCACCGCTACCAGCGGTGGTTTGTTTGCCGGATCAAGAGCTACCAACTCTTTTTCCGAAGGTAA
CTGGCTTCAGCAGAGCGCAGATACCAAATACTGTTCTTCTAGTGTAGCCGTAGTTAGGCCACCACTTCAA
GAACTCTGTAGCACCGCCTACATACCTCGCTCTGCTAATCCTGTTACCAGTGGCTGCTGCCAGTGGCGAT
AAGTCGTGTCTTACCGGGTTGGACTCAAGACGATAGTTACCGGATAAGGCGCAGCGGTCGGGCTGAACGG
GGGGTTCGTGCACACAGCCCAGCTTGGAGCGAACGACCTACACCGAACTGAGATACCTACAGCGTGAGCT
ATGAGAAAGCGCCACGCTTCCCGAAGGGAGAAAGGCGGACAGGTATCCGGTAAGCGGCAGGGTCGGAACA
GGAGAGCGCACGAGGGAGCTTCCAGGGGGAAACGCCTGGTATCTTTATAGTCCTGTCGGGTTTCGCCACC
TCTGACTTGAGCGTCGATTTTTGTGATGCTCGTCAGGGGGGCGGAGCCTATGGAAAAACGCCAGCAACGC
GGCCTTTTTACGGTTCCTGGCCTTTTGCTGGCCTTTTGCTCACATGTTCTTTCCTGCGTTATCCCCTGAT
TCTGTGGATAACCGTATTACCGCCTTTGAGTGAGCTGATACCGCTCGCCGCAGCCGAACGACCGAGCGCA
GCGAGTCAGTGAGCGAGGAAGCGGAAGAGCGCCCAATACGCAAACCGCCTCTCCCCGCGCGTTGGCCGAT
TCATTAATGCAGCTGGCACGACAGGTTTCCCGACTGGAAAGCGGGCAGTGAGCGCAACGCAATTAATGTG
AGTTAGCTCACTCATTAGGCACCCCAGGCTTTACACTTTATGCTTCCGGCTCGTATGTTGTGTGGAATTG
TGAGCGGATAACAATTTCACACAGGAAACAGCTATGACCATGATTACGCCAAGCGCGCAATTAACCCTCA
CTAAAGGGAACAAAAGCTGGAGCTGCAAGC
Features (pLannotate 1.2.2; 32 found; start..end, strand, type, name):
      5..231     +  promoter       RSV promoter: Rous sarcoma virus enhancer/promoter
    232..412     +  LTR            5' LTR (truncated): truncated 5' long terminal repeat (LTR) from HIV-1
    459..584     +  misc_feature   HIV-1 Ψ: packaging signal of human immunodeficiency virus type 1
    568..931     +  CDS            HIV-1 gag (fragment): gag protein from human immunodeficiency virus 1; gag
   1077..1310    +  misc_feature   RRE: The Rev response element (RRE) of HIV-1 allows for Rev-dependent mRNA export from the nucleus to the cytoplasm.
   1687..1713    +  CDS            Rev (fragment): human immunodeficiency virus 1 (HIV-1) Rev protein; rev; enhances nuclear export of unspliced and incompletely spliced viral mRNAs
   1720..1743    +  promoter       SV40 promoter (fragment): SV40 early promoter
   1744..1815    +  promoter       SV40 promoter (fragment): SV40 enhancer and early promoter
   1839..1974    +  rep_origin     SV40 ori: SV40 origin of replication
   2020..2616    +  CDS            PuroR (fragment): puromycin N-acetyltransferase; pac from Streptomyces; confers resistance to puromycin
   2665..2782    +  misc_feature   cPPT/CTS: central polypurine tract and central termination sequence of HIV-1
   2847..2913    +  CDS            small t antigen (fragment): SV40 (simian virus 40) small t antigen
   2920..4098    +  promoter       EF-1α promoter: strong constitutive promoter for human elongation factor EF-1α
   4113..4205    +  CDS            ETV7 (fragment): ETV7_HUMAN - Also known as TEL2, TELB, TREF. Experimental evidence at protein level: Swiss-Prot protein existence level 1. Transcriptional repressor; binds to the DNA sequence 5'- CCGGAAGT-3'. Isoform A does not seem to have a repressor activity. Isoform C does not seem to have a repressor activity. From Homo sapiens (Human).
   4244..4960    +  CDS            ETV7 (fragment): ETV7_HUMAN - Also known as TEL2, TELB, TREF. Experimental evidence at protein level: Swiss-Prot protein existence level 1. Transcriptional repressor; binds to the DNA sequence 5'- CCGGAAGT-3'. Isoform A does not seem to have a repressor activity. Isoform C does not seem to have a repressor activity. From Homo sapiens (Human).
   4976..5029    +  promoter       U6 promoter (fragment): RNA polymerase III promoter for human U6 snRNA
   5071..5659    +  misc_feature   WPRE: woodchuck hepatitis virus posttranscriptional regulatory element
   5710..5729    +  misc_feature   cPPT/CTS (fragment): central polypurine tract and central termination sequence of HIV-1
   5731..5964    +  LTR            3' LTR (ΔU3): self-inactivating 3' long terminal repeat (LTR) from HIV-1
   6042..6163    +  polyA_signal   SV40 poly(A) signal: SV40 polyadenylation signal
   6203..6338    +  rep_origin     SV40 ori: SV40 origin of replication
   6359..6377    -  promoter       T7 promoter: promoter for bacteriophage T7 RNA polymerase
   6385..6540    +  CDS            lacZα (fragment): LacZα fragment of β-galactosidase; lacZ fragment
   6545..6973    +  rep_origin     f1 ori (sequence partly withheld): f1 bacteriophage origin of replication; arrow indicates direction of (+) strand synthesis
   7026..7130    +  promoter       AmpR promoter: bla
   7131..7991    +  CDS            AmpR: β-lactamase; bla; confers resistance to ampicillin, carbenicillin, and related antibiotics
   8162..8750    +  rep_origin     ori: high-copy-number ColE1/pMB1/pBR322/pUC origin of replication
   8933..9025    +  CDS            lacI (fragment): lac repressor; lacI; The lac repressor binds to the lac operator to inhibit transcription in E. coli. This inhibition can be relieved by adding lactose or isopropyl-β-D-thiogalactopyranoside (IPTG).
   9038..9059    +  protein_bind   CAP binding site: CAP binding activates transcription in the presence of cAMP. E. coli catabolite activator protein
   9074..9104    +  promoter       lac promoter: promoter for the E. coli lac operon
   9112..9128    +  protein_bind   lac operator: The lac repressor binds to the lac operator to inhibit transcription in E. coli. This inhibition can be relieved by adding lactose or isopropyl-β-D-thiogalactopyranoside (IPTG). lac repressor encoded by lacI
   9173..9191    +  promoter       T3 promoter: promoter for bacteriophage T3 RNA polymerase
