[The description below was written by a language model from this plasmid's Addgene catalogue record and pLannotate feature annotations shown in this document.]
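Description:
TFORF2806 is a lentiviral mammalian expression plasmid built on the pLX_TRC317 backbone that carries the human transcription factor ETV7 (also known as TEL2/TELB) as a synthesized open reading frame paired with a unique 24-bp barcode. It is propagated in E. coli through a high-copy ColE1/pUC-type origin with ampicillin resistance (AmpR), and the backbone also retains an f1 origin and remnants of a lac/T7/T3 cloning region. The depositor notes that the plasmid can recombine in bacteria, as is common for LTR-containing vectors. The sequenced record is about 9.2 kb, consistent with the stated backbone plus a roughly 950-bp insert.

The viral portion has a third-generation, self-inactivating layout. An RSV promoter drives a truncated HIV-1 5' LTR, followed by the Ψ packaging signal, a gag fragment, the RRE for Rev-dependent export of the genomic RNA, a cPPT/CTS, and a ΔU3 3' LTR with a downstream SV40 polyadenylation signal. Within this unit, an SV40 promoter drives puromycin N-acetyltransferase so that transduced cells can be selected. A separate EF-1α promoter then drives the ETV7 coding sequence, and a WPRE downstream enhances transcript expression. The annotation splits ETV7 into two fragments, probably because the cloned isoform differs from the reference protein used for matching. The barcode itself is not annotated. A short U6 promoter fragment lies between the ORF and the WPRE, and the record does not explain its role.

The construct belongs to a barcoded transcription factor ORF collection. It is meant for overexpressing ETV7 either individually or in pooled screens, where the barcode identifies which factor each cell received, for example in directed differentiation studies.
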