Addgene plasmid #144242: TFORF2806
Purpose: Lentiviral vector for overexpressing transcription factor ORFs with unique 24-bp barcodes. Barcodes facilitate identification of transcription factors in pooled screens.
Depositing lab: Feng Zhang. Depositing organization: Broad Institute. Publication: A transcription factor atlas of directed differentiation. Joung J, Ma S, Tay T, Geiger-Schuller KR, Kirchgatterer PC, Verdine VK, Guo B, Arias-Garcia MA, Allen WE, Singh A, Kuksenko O, Abudayyeh OO, Gootenberg JS, Fu Z, Macrae RK, Buenrostro JD, Regev A, Zhang F. Cell. 2023 Jan 5;186(1):209-229.e26. doi: 10.1016/j.cell.2022.11.026. PubMed 36608654.
Backbone
  Vector backbone: pLX_TRC317
  Backbone manufacturer: Broad Institute Genetic Perturbation Platform
  Backbone size w/o insert (bp): 8264
  Vector type: Mammalian Expression, Lentiviral
  Selectable markers: Puromycin
Growth in bacteria
  Bacterial resistance: Ampicillin, 100 μg/mL
  Growth temperature: 37°C
  Growth strain: NEB Stable
  Copy number: High Copy
Gene/Insert
  Gene/Insert name: ETV7
  Species: H. sapiens (human)
  Insert size (bp): 950
  Entrez Gene: ETV7 (a.k.a. TEL-2, TEL2, TELB)
  Promoter: EF1a
  Cloning method: Unknown
  Sequencing primers: 5′ GGGTGGAGACTGAAGTTAGGCCAG; 3′ CACATAGCGTAAAAGGAGCAACATAG
Terms and licenses: Academic/Nonprofit Terms; Industry Terms: Not Available to Industry
Depositor comments: NM_001207037,ENST00000615781 . The transcription factor ORF portion of this plasmid was synthesized by Genewiz. Please test multiple small colonies in case of plasmid recombination. To make this collection available in a timely manner, a portion of this collection was not fully sequenced by Addgene. If an Addgene verified full plasmid sequence is not available, please contact us prior to placing an order to request the full sequence.
How to cite: TFORF2806 was a gift from Feng Zhang (Addgene plasmid # 144242 ; http://n2t.net/addgene:144242 ; RRID:Addgene_144242)
