>Addgene plasmid #144242 | TFORF2806 | depositor partial sequence | sequence record 284841 | Insert
ACCGCCACCATGCACCGCGGAGCACGGGTTCGAGATGAACGGACGCGCCCTCTGCATCCTCACCAAGGAC
GACTTCCGGCACCGTGCGCCCAGCTCAGGTCAGGGAAACGCACAGGCTTTCCTCTAAGCGGGAACCCTGG
TGACGTCCTGTATGAGCTGCTCCAGTACATCAAGACCCAGCGGCGAGCCCTGGTGTGTGGGCCCTTTTTT
GGAGGGATCTTCAGGCTGAAGACGCCCACCCAGCACTCTCCAGTCCCCCCGGAAGAGGTGACTGGCCCCT
CTCAGATGGACACCCGAAGGGGCCACCTGCTGCAGCCACCAGACCCAGGGCTTACCAGCAACTTCGGCCA
CCTGGATGACCCTGGCCTGGCAAGGTGGACCCCTGGCAAGGAGGAGTCCCTCAACTTATGTCACTGTGCA
GAGCTCGGCTGCAGGACCCAGGGGGTCTGTTCCTTCCCCGCGATGCCGCAGGCCCCCATTGACGGCAGGA
TCGCTGACTGCCGCCTGCTGTGGGATTACGTGTATCAGCTGCTCCTTGATACCCGATATGAGCCCTACAT
CAAGTGGGAAGACAAGGACGCCAAGATCTTCCGAGTTGTGGATCCAAATGGGCTCGCCAGACTCTGGGGA
AATCACAAGAACCGGGTGAACATGACCTACGAGAAGATGTCTCGTGCCCTGCGCCACTATTATAAGCTTA
ATATCATTAAGAAGGAACCGGGGCAGAAACTCCTGTTCAGATTTCTAAAGACTCCGGGAAAGATGGTCCA
GGACAAGCACAGCCACCTGGAGCCGCTGGAGAGCCAGGAGCAGGACAGAATAGAGTTCAAGGACAAGAGG
CCAGAAATCTCTCCGTAGTAATGAACTAGTCCGTAACTTGAAAGTATTTCGATTTCTTGGCTTTATATAT
CTTGTGGAAAGGACGAATATAACCAGGTGCGGCGTCGACC
