>Addgene plasmid #144242 | TFORF2806 | depositor partial sequence | sequence record 284842 | Barcode
ATATAACCAGGTGCGGCGTCGACC
